Addgene plasmid #20035: pSB819-PKR-titi
Depositing lab: Harmit Malik. Depositing organization: Fred Hutchinson Cancer Center. Publication: Protein kinase R reveals an evolutionary model for defeating viral mimicry. Elde NC, Child SJ, Geballe AP, Malik HS. Nature. 2009 Jan 22;457(7228):485-9. doi: 10.1038/nature07529. Epub 2008 Nov 30. PubMed 19043403.
Backbone
  Vector backbone: PSB819
  Backbone size w/o insert (bp): 6400
  Vector type: Yeast Expression
  Selectable markers: URA3
Growth in bacteria
  Bacterial resistance: Ampicillin, 100 μg/mL
  Growth temperature: 37°C
  Growth strain: DH5alpha
  Copy number: High Copy
Gene/Insert
  Gene/Insert name: Protein kinase R (alt name: EIF2AK2)
  Species: C. moloch (red-bellied titi)
  Insert size (bp): 1656
  GenBank ID: EU733265
  Cloning method: Restriction Enzyme; 5′ cloning site XhoI (not destroyed); 3′ cloning site NotI (not destroyed)
  Sequencing primers: 5′ n/a; 3′ M13R
Terms and licenses: Academic/Nonprofit Terms; Industry Terms: Not Available to Industry
How to cite: pSB819-PKR-titi was a gift from Harmit Malik (Addgene plasmid # 20035 ; http://n2t.net/addgene:20035 ; RRID:Addgene_20035)
