[The description below was written by a language model from this plasmid's Addgene catalogue record.]
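Description:
pSB819-PKR-titi is a yeast expression plasmid built on the pSB819 backbone (about 6.4 kb without insert). It carries the coding sequence for protein kinase R (PKR, also known as EIF2AK2) from the red-bellied titi monkey, recorded as C. moloch. The roughly 1.66 kb insert was placed between XhoI and NotI sites, both of which remain intact, so the open reading frame can be excised or exchanged. The plasmid is propagated in E. coli as a high-copy construct under ampicillin selection. In yeast it is selected through the URA3 marker, which complements uracil auxotrophy in ura3 host strains. The record does not state the promoter driving PKR expression. It also does not say how the plasmid is maintained in yeast (episomal, centromeric or integrating) or whether the protein carries any epitope tags, and no feature table is available to fill these gaps.

PKR is an interferon-induced, double-stranded-RNA-activated kinase that phosphorylates the translation initiation factor eIF2α, shutting down protein synthesis as an antiviral defence. Some viruses encode eIF2α mimics that act as pseudosubstrates to block PKR. The associated publication concerns how PKR has evolved to defeat this kind of viral mimicry. The species-specific name suggests that this plasmid is one of a set of primate PKR orthologues, although the record lists only this one. Expressing PKR in yeast is a common functional assay because active kinase inhibits yeast growth through the conserved eIF2α. A construct like this is therefore suited to comparing the activity of different PKR variants and their sensitivity to viral antagonists, though the record does not give the specific assay design.
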