>Addgene plasmid #20035 | pSB819-PKR-titi | addgene partial sequence | sequence record 25762 | 20035 with M13R
AAGCTGGAGCTCCACCGCGGTGGCGGCCGCCTAACATGTGTTTAGTTCCTTTTTCTTTGGGTTTTTTTTC
CACATAGTCAAGGTGCTTAGTATTTCAGATGTGTTAGGGCGTTCCCCAGGTTTCTTTGAGAGTAATTTCC
GTAGAAGAGTTTTTTCTTGTTTATCAAACATATCTGAGATGATGCCATTCCGTAGGTCTCTGAAAAACTT
TGATGTTTCCGAAGCAGTGTCACATACATGAAGAAGTTCGGCAAAAATTAGCCCCAAAGCGTAGAGGTCC
ACTTCCTTTCCATATTCTTGTGAAGAAATCTGTTCTGGGCTCATGTATCGCAGAGTTCCTGCATTCCTTG
TTCGCTTTTCATCATTTTCCAGGGATGTTACAAGTCCAAAGTCTCCAATCTTTATTTGTTTTGTATCTAC
TAAGAATATATTACTTGGCTTAAGATCTCTATGAATTAAATTTTTTGAATGTATATAATCTACCCCTGTT
GTTATTTGTTCAAAGAATTCCAGAGACAAAACTTTGTCTAGTTTCTTGCCTCTTCTGTCTTCAATCCATT
GCTCCAATGTCCCTTTGTCACAGTATTCCATTTGGATGA
